>Addgene plasmid #173030 | SARS-CoV-2 Nucleocapsid-3xHA-IRES-mcherry | addgene full sequence | sequence record 341538 | Addgene NGS Result
TATTCCCAATAAAGCCTCTTGCTGTTTGCATCCGAATCGTGGACTCGCTGATCCTTGGGAGGGTCTCCTC
AGATTGATTGACTGCCCACCTCGGGGGTCTTTCATTTGGAGGTTCCACCGAGATTTGGAGACCCCTGCCC
AGGGACCACCGACCCCCCCGCCGGGAGGTAAGCTGGCCAGCGGTCGTTTCGTGTCTGTCTCTGTCTTTGT
GCGTGTTTGTGCCGGCATCTAATGTTTGCGCCTGCGTCTGTACTAGTTAGCTAACTAGCTCTGTATCTGG
CGGACCCGTGGTGGAACTGACGAGTTCTGAACACCCGGCCGCAACCCTGGGAGACGTCCCAGGGACTTTG
GGGGCCGTTTTTGTGGCCCGACCTGAGGAAGGGAGTCGATGTGGAATCCGACCCCGTCAGGATATGTGGT
TCTGGTAGGAGACGAGAACCTAAAACAGTTCCCGCCTCCGTCTGAATTTTTGCTTTCGGTTTGGAACCGA
AGCCGCGCGTCTTGTCTGCTGCAGCGCTGCAGCATCGTTCTGTGTTGTCTCTGTCTGACTGTGTTTCTGT
ATTTGTCTGAAAATTAGGGCCAGACTGTTACCACTCCCTTAAGTTTGACCTTAGGTCACTGGAAAGATGT
CGAGCGGATCGCTCACAACCAGTCGGTAGATGTCAAGAAGAGACGTTGGGTTACCTTCTGCTCTGCAGAA
TGGCCAACCTTTAACGTCGGATGGCCGCGAGACGGCACCTTTAACCGAGACCTCATCACCCAGGTTAAGA
TCAAGGTCTTTTCACCTGGCCCGCATGGACACCCAGACCAGGTCCCCTACATCGTGACCTGGGAAGCCTT
GGCTTTTGACCCCCCTCCCTGGGTCAAGCCCTTTGTACACCCTAAGCCTCCGCCTCCTCTTCCTCCATCC
GCCCCGTCTCTCCCCCTTGAACCTCCTCGTTCGACCCCGCCTCGATCCTCCCTTTATCCAGCCCTCACTC
CTTCTCTAGGCGCCGGAATTCGTTTAAACGGATCCATGTCTGATAATGGACCCCAAAATCAGCGAAATGC
ACCCCGCATTACGTTTGGTGGACCCTCAGATTCAACTGGCAGTAACCAGAATGGAGAACGCAGTGGGGCG
CGATCAAAACAACGTCGGCCCCAAGGTTTACCCAATAATACTGCGTCTTGGTTCACCGCTCTCACTCAAC
ATGGCAAGGAAGACCTTAAATTCCCTCGAGGACAAGGCGTTCCAATTAACACCAATAGCAGTCCAGATGA
CCAAATTGGCTACTACCGAAGAGCTACCAGACGAATTCGTGGTGGTGACGGTAAAATGAAAGATCTCAGT
CCAAGATGGTATTTCTACTACCTAGGAACTGGGCCAGAAGCTGGACTTCCCTATGGTGCTAACAAAGACG
GCATCATATGGGTTGCAACTGAGGGAGCCTTGAATACACCAAAAGATCACATTGGCACCCGCAATCCTGC
TAACAATGCTGCAATCGTGCTACAACTTCCTCAAGGAACAACATTGCCAAAAGGCTTCTACGCAGAAGGG
AGCAGAGGCGGCAGTCAAGCCTCTTCTCGTTCCTCATCACGTAGTCGCAACAGTTCAAGAAATTCAACTC
CAGGCAGCAGTAGGGGAACTTCTCCTGCTAGAATGGCTGGCAATGGCGGTGATGCTGCTCTTGCTTTGCT
GCTGCTTGACAGATTGAACCAGCTTGAGAGCAAAATGTCTGGTAAAGGCCAACAACAACAAGGCCAAACT
GTCACTAAGAAATCTGCTGCTGAGGCTTCTAAGAAGCCTCGGCAAAAACGTACTGCCACTAAAGCATACA
ATGTAACACAAGCTTTCGGCAGACGTGGTCCAGAACAAACCCAAGGAAATTTTGGGGACCAGGAACTAAT
CAGACAAGGAACTGATTACAAACATTGGCCGCAAATTGCACAATTTGCCCCCAGCGCTTCAGCGTTCTTC
GGAATGTCGCGCATTGGCATGGAAGTCACACCTTCGGGAACGTGGTTGACCTACACAGGTGCCATCAAAT
TGGATGACAAAGATCCAAATTTCAAAGATCAAGTCATTTTGCTGAATAAGCATATTGACGCATACAAAAC
ATTCCCACCAACAGAGCCTAAAAAGGACAAAAAGAAGAAGGCTGATGAAACTCAAGCCTTACCGCAGAGA
CAGAAGAAACAGCAAACTGTGACTCTTCTTCCTGCTGCAGATTTGGATGATTTCTCCAAACAATTGCAAC
AATCCATGAGCAGTGCTGACTCAACTCAGGCCGGTAGTTCCTACCCATACGATGTTCCAGATTACGCTTA
TCCCTACGACGTGCCTGATTATGCATACCCATATGATGTCCCCGACTATGCCTAAGGATCCAGATCTCCA
GCACAGTGGACGCGTCTCGAGCGGGATCAATTCCGCCCCCCCCCTAACGTTACTGGCCGAAGCCGCTTGG
AATAAGGCCGGTGTGCGTTTGTCTATATGTTATTTTCCACCATATTGCCGTCTTTTGGCAATGTGAGGGC
CCGGAAACCTGGCCCTGTCTTCTTGACGAGCATTCCTAGGGGTCTTTCCCCTCTCGCCAAAGGAATGCAA
GGTCTGTTGAATGTCGTGAAGGAAGCAGTTCCTCTGGAAGCTTCTTGAAGACAAACAACGTCTGTAGCGA
CCCTTTGCAGGCAGCGGAACCCCCCACCTGGCGACAGGTGCCTCTGCGGCCAAAAGCCACGTGTATAAGA
TACACCTGCAAAGGCGGCACAACCCCAGTGCCACGTTGTGAGTTGGATAGTTGTGGAAAGAGTCAAATGG
CTCTCCTCAAGCGTATTCAACAAGGGGCTGAAGGATGCCCAGAAGGTACCCCATTGTATGGGATCTGATC
TGGGGCCTCGGTGCACATGCTTTACATGTGTTTAGTCGAGGTTAAAAAAACGTCTAGGCCCCCCGAACCA
CGGGGACGTGGTTTTCCTTTGAAAAACACGATAATACCATGGTGAGCATGGACGAGGAGGATAACATGGC
CATCATCAAGGAGTTCATGCGCTTCAAGGTGCACATGGAGGGCTCCGTGAACGGCCACGAGTTCGAGATC
GAGGGCGAGGGCGAGGGCCGCCCCTACGAGGGCACCCAGACCGCCAAGCTGAAGGTGACCAAGGGTGGCC
CCCTGCCCTTCGCCTGGGACATCCTGTCCCCTCAGTTCATGTACGGCTCCAAGGCCTACGTGAAGCACCC
CGCCGACATCCCCGACTACTTGAAGCTGTCCTTCCCCGAGGGCTTCAAGTGGGAGCGCGTGATGAACTTC
GAGGACGGCGGCGTGGTGACCGTGACCCAGGACTCCTCCCTGCAGGACGGCGAGTTCATCTACAAGGTGA
AGCTGCGCGGCACCAACTTCCCCTCCGACGGCCCCGTAATGCAGAAGAAGACCATGGGCTGGGAGGCCTC
CTCCGAGCGGATGTACCCCGAGGACGGCGCCCTGAAGGGCGAGATCAAGCAGAGGCTGAAGCTGAAGGAC
GGCGGCCACTACGACGCTGAGGTCAAGACCACCTACAAGGCCAAGAAGCCCGTGCAGCTGCCCGGCGCCT
ACAACGTCAACATCAAGTTGGACATCACCTCCCACAACGAGGACTACACCATCGTGGAACAGTACGAACG
CGCCGAGGGCCGCCACTCCACCGGCGGCATGGACGAGCTGTACAAGTAAAGCGGCCGCGACTCTAGAGTC
GACCTGCAGGCATGCAAGCTTCAGGTAGCCGGCTAACGTTAACAACCGGTACCTCTAGAACTATAGCTAG
CATGCGCAAATTTAAAGCGCTGATATCGATAAAATAAAAGATTTTATTTAGTCTCCAGAAAAAGGGGGGA
ATGAAAGACCCCACCTGTAGGTTTGGCAAGCTAGCTTAAGTAACGCCATTTTGCAAGGCATGGAAAATAC
ATAACTGAGAATAGAGAAGTTCAGATCAAGGTTAGGAACAGAGAGACAGCAGAATATGGGCCAAACAGGA
TATCTGTGGTAAGCAGTTCCTGCCCCGGCTCAGGGCCAAGAACAGATGGTCCCCAGATGCGGTCCCGCCC
TCAGCAGTTTCTAGAGAACCATCAGATGTTTCCAGGGTGCCCCAAGGACCTGAAATGACCCTGTGCCTTA
TTTGAACTAACCAATCAGTTCGCTTCTCGCTTCTGTTCGCGCGCTTCTGCTCCCCGAGCTCAATAAAAGA
GCCCACAACCCCTCACTCGGCGCGCCAGTCCTCCGATAGACTGCGTCGCCCGGGTACCCGTGTATCCAAT
AAACCCTCTTGCAGTTGCATCCGACTTGTGGTCTCGCTGTTCCTTGGGAGGGTCTCCTCTGAGTGATTGA
CTACCCGTCAGCGGGGGTCTTTCATGGGTAACAGTTTCTTGAAGTTGGAGAACAACATTCTGAGGGTAGG
AGTCGAATATTAAGTAATCCTGACTCAATTAGCCACTGTTTTGAATCCACATACTCCAATACTCCTGAAA
TAGTTCATTATGGACAGCGCAGAAAGAGCTGGGGAGAATTGTGAAATTGTTATCCGCTCACAATTCCACA
CAACATACGAGCCGGAAGCATAAAGTGTAAAGCCTGGGGTGCCTAATGAGTGAGCTAACTCACATTAATT
GCGTTGCGCTCACTGCCCGCTTTCCAGTCGGGAAACCTGTCGTGCCAGCTGCATTAATGAATCGGCCAAC
GCGCGGGGAGAGGCGGTTTGCGTATTGGGCGCTCTTCCGCTTCCTCGCTCACTGACTCGCTGCGCTCGGT
CGTTCGGCTGCGGCGAGCGGTATCAGCTCACTCAAAGGCGGTAATACGGTTATCCACAGAATCAGGGGAT
AACGCAGGAAAGAACATGTGAGCAAAAGGCCAGCAAAAGGCCAGGAACCGTAAAAAGGCCGCGTTGCTGG
CGTTTTTCCATAGGCTCCGCCCCCCTGACGAGCATCACAAAAATCGACGCTCAAGTCAGAGGTGGCGAAA
CCCGACAGGACTATAAAGATACCAGGCGTTTCCCCCTGGAAGCTCCCTCGTGCGCTCTCCTGTTCCGACC
CTGCCGCTTACCGGATACCTGTCCGCCTTTCTCCCTTCGGGAAGCGTGGCGCTTTCTCATAGCTCACGCT
GTAGGTATCTCAGTTCGGTGTAGGTCGTTCGCTCCAAGCTGGGCTGTGTGCACGAACCCCCCGTTCAGCC
CGACCGCTGCGCCTTATCCGGTAACTATCGTCTTGAGTCCAACCCGGTAAGACACGACTTATCGCCACTG
GCAGCAGCCACTGGTAACAGGATTAGCAGAGCGAGGTATGTAGGCGGTGCTACAGAGTTCTTGAAGTGGT
GGCCTAACTACGGCTACACTAGAAGAACAGTATTTGGTATCTGCGCTCTGCTGAAGCCAGTTACCTTCGG
AAAAAGAGTTGGTAGCTCTTGATCCGGCAAACAAACCACCGCTGGTAGCGGTGGTTTTTTTGTTTGCAAG
CAGCAGATTACGCGCAGAAAAAAAGGATCTCAAGAAGATCCTTTGATCTTTTCTACGGGGTCTGACGCTC
AGTGGAACGAAAACTCACGTTAAGGGATTTTGGTCATGAGATTATCAAAAAGGATCTTCACCTAGATCCT
TTTAAATTAAAAATGAAGTTTTAAATCAATCTAAAGTATATATGAGTAAACTTGGTCTGACAGTTACCAA
TGCTTAATCAGTGAGGCACCTATCTCAGCGATCTGTCTATTTCGTTCATCCATAGTTGCCTGACTCCCCG
TCGTGTAGATAACTACGATACGGGAGGGCTTACCATCTGGCCCCAGTGCTGCAATGATACCGCGAGACCC
ACGCTCACCGGCTCCAGATTTATCAGCAATAAACCAGCCAGCCGGAAGGGCCGAGCGCAGAAGTGGTCCT
GCAACTTTATCCGCCTCCATCCAGTCTATTAATTGTTGCCGGGAAGCTAGAGTAAGTAGTTCGCCAGTTA
ATAGTTTGCGCAACGTTGTTGCCATTGCTACAGGCATCGTGGTGTCACGCTCGTCGTTTGGTATGGCTTC
ATTCAGCTCCGGTTCCCAACGATCAAGGCGAGTTACATGATCCCCCATGTTGTGCAAAAAAGCGGTTAGC
TCCTTCGGTCCTCCGATCGTTGTCAGAAGTAAGTTGGCCGCAGTGTTATCACTCATGGTTATGGCAGCAC
TGCATAATTCTCTTACTGTCATGCCATCCGTAAGATGCTTTTCTGTGACTGGTGAGTACTCAACCAAGTC
ATTCTGAGAATAGTGTATGCGGCGACCGAGTTGCTCTTGCCCGGCGTCAATACGGGATAATACCGCGCCA
CATAGCAGAACTTTAAAAGTGCTCATCATTGGAAAACGTTCTTCGGGGCGAAAACTCTCAAGGATCTTAC
CGCTGTTGAGATCCAGTTCGATGTAACCCACTCGTGCACCCAACTGATCTTCAGCATCTTTTACTTTCAC
CAGCGTTTCTGGGTGAGCAAAAACAGGAAGGCAAAATGCCGCAAAAAAGGGAATAAGGGCGACACGGAAA
TGTTGAATACTCATACTCTTCCTTTTTCAATATTATTGAAGCATTTATCAGGGTTATTGTCTCATGAGCG
GATACATATTTGAATGTATTTAGAAAAATAAACAAATAGGGGTTCCGCGCACATTTCCCCGAAAAGTGCC
ACCTGACGTCTAAGAAACCATTATTATCATGACATTAACCTATAAAAATAGGCGTATCACGAGGCCCTTT
CGTCTCGCGCGTTTCGGTGATGACGGTGAAAACCTCTGACACATGCAGCTCCCGGAGACGGTCACAGCTT
GTCTGTAAGCGGATGCCGGGAGCAGACAAGCCCGTCAGGGCGCGTCAGCGGGTGTTGGCGGGTGTCGGGG
CTGGCTTAACTATGCGGCATCAGAGCAGATTGTACTGAGAGTGCACCATATGCGGTGTGAAATACCGCAC
AGATGCGTAAGGAGAAAATACCGCATCAGGCGCCATTCGCCATTCAGGCTGCGCAACTGTTGGGAAGGGC
GATCGGTGCGGGCCTCTTCGCTATTACGCCAGCTGGCGAAAGGGGGATGTGCTGCAAGGCGATTAAGTTG
GGTAACGCCAGGGTTTTCCCAGTCACGACGTTGTAAAACGACGGCGCAAGGAATGGTGCATGCAAGGAGA
TGGCGCCCAACAGTCCCCCGGCCACGGGGCCTGCCACCATACCCACGCCGAAACAAGCGCTCATGAGCCC
GAAGTGGCGAGCCCGATCTTCCCCATCGGTGATGTCGGCGATATAGGCGCCAGCAACCGCACCTGTGGCG
CCGGTGATGCCGGCCACGATGCGTCCGGCGTAGAGGCGATTAGTCCAATTTGTTAAAGACAGGATATCAG
TGGTCCAGGCTCTAGTTTTGACTCAACAATATCACCAGCTGAAGCCTATAGAGTACGAGCCATAGATAAA
ATAAAAGATTTTATTTAGTCTCCAGAAAAAGGGGGGAATGAAAGACCCCACCTGTAGGTTTGGCAAGCTA
GCTTAAGTAACGCCATTTTGCAAGGCATGGAAAATACATAACTGAGAATAGAGAAGTTCAGATCAAGGTT
AGGAACAGAGAGACAGCAGAATATGGGCCAAACAGGATATCTGTGGTAAGCAGTTCCTGCCCCGGCTCAG
GGCCAAGAACAGATGGTCCCCAGATGCGGTCCCGCCCTCAGCAGTTTCTAGAGAACCATCAGATGTTTCC
AGGGTGCCCCAAGGACCTGAAATGACCCTGTGCCTTATTTGAACTAACCAATCAGTTCGCTTCTCGCTTC
TGTTCGCGCGCTTCTGCTCCCCGAGCTCAATAAAAGAGCCCACAACCCCTCACTCGGCGCGCCAGTCCTC
CGATAGACTGCGTCGCCCGGGTACCCG
Features (pLannotate 1.2.2; 21 found; start..end, strand, type, name):
    170..511     +  misc_feature   MESV Ψ: packaging signal of murine embryonic stem cell virus
    578..994     +  CDS            gag (truncated): truncated Moloney murine leukemia virus (MMLV) gag gene lacking the start codon
   1016..2272    +  CDS            N: NCAP_SARS2 - Experimental evidence at protein level: Swiss-Prot protein existence level 1. Packages the positive strand viral genome RNA into a helical ribonucleocapsid (RNP) and plays a fundamental role during virion assembly through its interactions with the viral genome and membrane protein M. Plays an important role in enhancing the efficiency of subgenomic viral RNA transcription as well as viral replication (By similarity). May modulate transforming growth factor-beta signaling by binding host smad3 (By similarity). From Severe acute respiratory syndrome coronavirus 2 (2019-nCoV) (SARS-C
   2282..2362    +  CDS            3xHA: three tandem HA epitope tags
   2416..2976    +  misc_feature   IRES: internal ribosome entry site (IRES) of the encephalomyocarditis virus (EMCV)
   2979..3688    +  CDS            mCherry (fragment): monomeric derivative of DsRed fluorescent protein (Shaner et al., 2004) mammalian codon-optimized
   3701..3731    +  misc_feature   MCS (fragment): pUC18/19 multiple cloning site
   3851..4365    +  LTR            3' LTR: 3' long terminal repeat from murine embryonic stem cell virus
   4527..4543    -  protein_bind   lac operator: The lac repressor binds to the lac operator to inhibit transcription in E. coli. This inhibition can be relieved by adding lactose or isopropyl-β-D-thiogalactopyranoside (IPTG). lac repressor encoded by lacI
   4551..4581    -  promoter       lac promoter: promoter for the E. coli lac operon
   4596..4617    -  protein_bind   CAP binding site: CAP binding activates transcription in the presence of cAMP. E. coli catabolite activator protein
   4630..4722    -  CDS            lacI (fragment): lac repressor; lacI; The lac repressor binds to the lac operator to inhibit transcription in E. coli. This inhibition can be relieved by adding lactose or isopropyl-β-D-thiogalactopyranoside (IPTG).
   4905..5493    -  rep_origin     ori: high-copy-number ColE1/pMB1/pBR322/pUC origin of replication
   5664..6524    -  CDS            AmpR: β-lactamase; bla; confers resistance to ampicillin, carbenicillin, and related antibiotics
   6525..6629    -  promoter       AmpR promoter: bla
   6724..6759    +  CDS            rop (fragment): Rop protein, which maintains plasmids at low copy number; rop
   6861..6960    +  misc_feature   bom (fragment): basis of mobility region from pBR322
   6966..7115    -  CDS            lacZα (fragment): LacZα fragment of β-galactosidase; lacZ fragment
   7115..7316    -  CDS            TcR (fragment): tetracycline efflux protein; tet; confers resistance to tetracycline
   7317..7415    +  CDS            env (fragment): murine leukemia virus gPr80 envelope polyprotein precursor; env; proteolytically cleaved into gp70SU and p15TM subunits
   7457..106     +  LTR            5' LTR (across the origin): 5' long terminal repeat from murine embryonic stem cell virus
