[The description below was written by a language model from this plasmid's Addgene catalogue record and pLannotate feature annotations shown in this document.]
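Description:
SARS-CoV-2 Nucleocapsid-3xHA-IRES-mcherry is a mammalian expression plasmid built on an MSCV-IRES-mCherry backbone. The catalogue lists the vector type as lentiviral, but the annotated elements are gammaretroviral: 5′ and 3′ long terminal repeats and a Ψ packaging signal from murine embryonic stem cell virus, followed by a truncated MMLV gag segment lacking its start codon, which in such vectors extends the packaging region. The record names "Gag (truncated)" as the promoter. No separate internal promoter is annotated, so transcription of the cassette most plausibly originates from the 5′ LTR, as is usual for this vector family. In bacteria the plasmid is maintained through a high-copy ColE1/pUC-type origin and an ampicillin resistance gene. Short fragments of lac, rop, bom, tetracycline resistance and env sequences are backbone remnants with no evident function.

The payload is the 1,257 bp SARS-CoV-2 nucleocapsid (N) coding sequence, inserted at BamHI sites and followed by three tandem HA epitope tags at its C terminus for antibody detection. Downstream, an EMCV internal ribosome entry site drives translation of mCherry from the same transcript. Although the stated purpose describes mCherry as "in frame", the IRES arrangement means the fluorescent protein is made separately rather than fused to N, serving as the listed selectable marker and a readout of transcript abundance. The sequenced record (7,867 nt) is slightly longer than the catalogued total size of 7,759 bp. The construct was made for a study of reprogrammed CRISPR-Cas13b suppression of SARS-CoV-2, where a bicistronic N-mCherry transcript would be suited to use as a reporter target for RNA knockdown in mammalian cells, although the record does not spell out that use.
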