Addgene plasmid #173030: SARS-CoV-2 Nucleocapsid-3xHA-IRES-mcherry
Purpose: To express SARS-CoV-2 Nucleocapsid protein tagged with 3xHA and in frame with mcherry (NCP-IRES-mcherry) in mammalian cells
Depositing lab: Mohamed Fareh. Depositing organization: Peter MacCallum Cancer Institute. Publication: Reprogrammed CRISPR-Cas13b suppresses SARS-CoV-2 replication and circumvents its mutational escape through mismatch tolerance. Fareh M, Zhao W, Hu W, Casan JML, Kumar A, Symons J, Zerbato JM, Fong D, Voskoboinik I, Ekert PG, Rudraraju R, Purcell DFJ, Lewin SR, Trapani JA. Nat Commun. 2021 Jul 13;12(1):4270. doi: 10.1038/s41467-021-24577-9. PubMed 34257311.
Backbone
  Vector backbone: MscV-IRES-mcherry
  Backbone size w/o insert (bp): 6502
  Total vector size (bp): 7759
  Vector type: Mammalian Expression, Lentiviral
  Selectable markers: mcherry
Growth in bacteria
  Bacterial resistance: Ampicillin, 100 μg/mL
  Growth temperature: 37°C
  Growth strain: NEB Stable
  Copy number: High Copy
Gene/Insert
  Gene/Insert name: SARS-CoV-2 Nucleocapsid phosphoprotein (alt name: NCP)
  Species: SARS-CoV-2
  Insert size (bp): 1257
  GenBank ID: BCG67561.1
  Promoter: Gag (truncated)
  Tag / fusion protein: 3xHA (C terminal on insert); IRES-mcherry (C terminal on backbone)
  Cloning method: Restriction Enzyme; 5′ cloning site BamHI (not destroyed); 3′ cloning site BamHI (not destroyed)
  Sequencing primers: 5′ ATGTCTGATAATGGACCCCAAAATCAGC; 3′ GGCCTGAGTTGAGTCAGCACT
Terms and licenses: Academic/Nonprofit Terms; Industry Terms: Not Available to Industry
Depositor comments: Fareh lab cloned this construct for this study (BioRxiv--Reprogrammed CRISPR-Cas13b suppresses SARS-CoV-2 replication and circumvents its mutational escape through mismatch tolerance)
How to cite: SARS-CoV-2 Nucleocapsid-3xHA-IRES-mcherry was a gift from Mohamed Fareh (Addgene plasmid # 173030 ; http://n2t.net/addgene:173030 ; RRID:Addgene_173030)
